Addgene plasmid #85998: pET28a SUMO Nup53xl 1-320
Purpose: bacterial expression of his6 and SUMO tagged Xenopus laevis Nup53
Depositing lab: Wolfram Antonin. Depositing organization: Friedrich Miescher Laboratory. Publication: Dimerization and direct membrane interaction of Nup53 contribute to nuclear pore complex assembly. Vollmer B, Schooley A, Sachdev R, Eisenhardt N, Schneider AM, Sieverding C, Madlung J, Gerken U, Macek B, Antonin W. EMBO J. 2012 Oct 17;31(20):4072-84. doi: 10.1038/emboj.2012.256. Epub 2012 Sep 7. PubMed 22960634.
Backbone
  Vector backbone: pET28a
  Backbone manufacturer: Novagene
  Backbone size w/o insert (bp): 5300
  Modifications to backbone: removal of the N-Terminal HIS6 tag, addition of teh MISTIC sequence upstream of the MCS
  Vector type: Bacterial Expression
Growth in bacteria
  Bacterial resistance: Kanamycin, 50 μg/mL
  Growth temperature: 37°C
  Growth strain: DH5alpha
  Copy number: Low Copy
Gene/Insert
  Gene/Insert name: Xenopus laevis Nup53
  Species: X. laevis (frog)
  Insert size (bp): 960
  Mutation: codon optimzed for bacterial expression
  Entrez Gene: nup35.L (a.k.a. XELAEV_18044791mg, nup35, nup53)
  Tag / fusion protein: SUMO (N terminal on insert)
  Cloning method: Restriction Enzyme; 5′ cloning site Nde (not destroyed); 3′ cloning site Xho (not destroyed)
  Sequencing primers: 5′ pETfw; 3′ pEtrv
Terms and licenses: Academic/Nonprofit Terms; Industry Terms: Not Available to Industry
How to cite: pET28a SUMO Nup53xl 1-320 was a gift from Wolfram Antonin (Addgene plasmid # 85998 ; http://n2t.net/addgene:85998 ; RRID:Addgene_85998)
