[The description below was written by a language model from this plasmid's Addgene catalogue record and pLannotate feature annotations shown in this document.]
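Description:
pET28a SUMO Nup53xl 1-320 is a bacterial expression plasmid built on the pET28a backbone for producing a tagged form of the Xenopus laevis nucleoporin Nup53 (nup35) in E. coli. The insert is about 960 bp, corresponding to residues 1-320 as the name indicates, was codon-optimised for bacterial expression, and was cloned between Nde and Xho sites. The automated annotation labels this region by homology to human NUP35, but the catalogue identifies it as the frog gene. The plasmid is selected with kanamycin through the aph(3')-Ia gene and replicates from a pBR322-type ColE1 origin accompanied by rop and the bom region, consistent with its listing as low copy. An f1 origin is also present.

Expression is driven by a T7 promoter controlled by a lac operator, followed by the T7 gene 10 ribosome binding site and closed by the T7 terminator. The plasmid-borne lacI gene supplies the repressor, so transcription is IPTG-inducible in hosts that provide T7 RNA polymerase. The feature table suggests the reading frame opens with a short His-tag-like segment and a thrombin cleavage site, followed by yeast SMT3-derived SUMO, a short fragment that may represent a TEV protease site, and then Nup53. A His-tag fragment also lies downstream of the insert, although the record does not state whether it is translated. The stated purpose of His6- and SUMO-tagged expression fits this layout. In contrast, the catalogue's backbone note describing removal of the N-terminal His tag and addition of a MISTIC sequence is not reflected in the annotated features. The construct is suited to affinity purification of recombinant Nup53, and the associated study examined Nup53 dimerisation and membrane binding in nuclear pore complex assembly.
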