Features (pLannotate 1.2.2; 23 found; start..end, strand, type, name):
      1..19      +  promoter       T7 promoter: promoter for bacteriophage T7 RNA polymerase
     20..44      +  protein_bind   lac operator: The lac repressor binds to the lac operator to inhibit transcription in E. coli. This inhibition can be relieved by adding lactose or isopropyl-β-D-thiogalactopyranoside (IPTG). lac repressor encoded by lacI
     59..81      +  RBS            RBS: efficient ribosome binding site from bacteriophage T7 gene 10 (Olins and Rangwala, 1989)
    100..116     +  CDS            capTEV™ (fragment): composite tag for in vivo biotinylation, TEV protease cleavage, and 6xHis tagging
    127..144     +  CDS            thrombin site: thrombin recognition and cleavage site
    151..442     +  CDS            SUMO (fragment): cleavable ubiquitin-like protein tag; S. cerevisiae SMT3 (truncated)
    442..461     +  CDS            capTEV™ (fragment): composite tag for in vivo biotinylation, TEV protease cleavage, and 6xHis tagging
    475..1425    +  CDS            NUP35: NUP35_HUMAN - Also known as MP44, NUP53. Experimental evidence at protein level: Swiss-Prot protein existence level 1. Functions as a component of the nuclear pore complex (NPC). NPC components, collectively referred to as nucleoporins (NUPs), can play the role of both NPC structural components and of docking or interaction partners for transiently associated nuclear transport factors. May play a role in the association of MAD1 with the NPC. From Homo sapiens (Human).
   1438..1455    +  CDS            9xHis (fragment): 9xHis affinity tag
   1465..1514    +  CDS            SET1 (fragment): solubility-enhancement tag derived from T7 phage gene 10B
   1522..1569    +  terminator     T7 terminator: transcription terminator for bacteriophage T7 RNA polymerase
   1606..2034    +  rep_origin     f1 ori (sequence partly withheld): f1 bacteriophage origin of replication; arrow indicates direction of (+) strand synthesis
   2087..2144    +  promoter       AmpR promoter (fragment): bla
   2153..2968    -  CDS            KanR: aminoglycoside phosphotransferase; aph(3')-Ia; confers resistance to kanamycin in bacteria or G418 (Geneticin®) in eukaryotes
   3090..3678    +  rep_origin     ori: high-copy-number ColE1/pMB1/pBR322/pUC origin of replication
   3864..4003    -  misc_feature   bom: basis of mobility region from pBR322
   4105..4296    -  CDS            rop: Rop protein, which maintains plasmids at low copy number; rop
   4313..4693    +  CDS            YPB1_ECOLX: Protein predicted: Swiss-Prot protein existence level 4. From Escherichia coli.
   4765..5056    -  CDS            TcR (fragment): tetracycline efflux protein; tet; confers resistance to tetracycline
   5071..5092    -  protein_bind   CAP binding site: CAP binding activates transcription in the presence of cAMP. E. coli catabolite activator protein
   5105..6187    -  CDS            lacI: lac repressor; lacI; The lac repressor binds to the lac operator to inhibit transcription in E. coli. This inhibition can be relieved by adding lactose or isopropyl-β-D-thiogalactopyranoside (IPTG).
   6188..6265    -  promoter       lacI promoter: lacI
   6273..6552    -  CDS            TcR (fragment): tetracycline efflux protein; tet; confers resistance to tetracycline
>Addgene plasmid #85998 | pET28a SUMO Nup53xl 1-320 | addgene full sequence | sequence record 171439 | Addgene NGS Result
TAATACGACTCACTATAGGGGAATTGTGAGCGGATAACAATTCCCCTCTAGAAATAATTTTGTTTAACTT
TAAGAAGGAGATATACCATGGGCAGCAGCCATCATCATCATCATCACAGCAGCGGCCTGGTGCCGCGCGG
CAGCCATAATATGTCGGACTCAGAAGTCAATCAAGAAGCTAAGCCAGAGGTCAAGCCAGAAGTCAAGCCT
GAGACTCACATCAATTTAAAGGTGTCCGATGGATCTTCAGAGATCTTCTTCAAGATCAAAAAGACCACTC
CTTTAAGAAGGCTGATGGAAGCGTTCGCTAAAAGACAGGGTAAGGAAATGGACTCCTTAAGATTCTTGTA
CGACGGTATTAGAATTCAAGCTGATCAGACCCCTGAAGATTTGGACATGGAGGATAACGATATTATTGAG
GCTCACAGAGAACAGATTGGTGAGAATCTTTATTTTCAGGGCCATATGATGGCAGCAGCATTTAGCATGG
AACCGATGGGTGCAGAACCGATGGCACTGGGTAGCCCGACCAGCCCGAAACCGAGTGCCGGTGCACAGTT
TCTGCCTGGTTTTCTGCTGGGTGATATTCCGACACCGGTTACACCGCAGCCTCGTCCGAGCCTGGGTATT
ATGGAAGTTCGTAGTCCGCTGCATAGCGGTGGTAGTCCTCCGCAGCCGGTTCTGCCGACCCATAAAGATA
AAAGCGGTGCACCTCCGGTTCGTAGCATTTATGATGATGTTGCAAGTCCGGGTCTGGGTAGCACACCGCG
TAATACCCGTAAAATGGCAAGCTTTAGCGTTCTGCATACACCTCTGAGCGGTGCAATTCCGAGCAGTCCG
GCAAGCAATGTTTTTAGTCCGGCAACCATTGGTCAGAGCCGTAAAACCACCCTGAGTCCGGCACAGATGG
ACCCGTTTTATACCCAGGGTGATGCACTGACCAGTGATGATCAGCTGGATGATACCTGGGTTACCGTTTT
TGGTTTTCCGCAGGCAAGCGCAAGCTATATTCTGCTGCAGTTTGCACAGTATGGCAATATTATTAAACAT
GTGATGAGCAATAATGGCAATTGGATGCATATTCAGTATCAGAGCAAACTGCAGGCACGTAAAGCACTGA
GCAAAGATGGTCGTATTTTTGGTGAAAGCATTATGATTGGTGTGAAACCGTGCATTGATAAAAGCGTTAT
GGAAGCAACCGAAAAAGTTAGCACCCCGAGCGTTAGCAGCGTTTTTACACCTCCGGTTAAAAGCATTCGT
ACCCCGACCCAGAGCGTTGGTACACCGCGTGCAGCAAGCATGCGTCCGCTGGCAGCAACCTATCGCACCC
CGACCAGCGCAGATTATCAGGTTGTTAGCGATAAACCGGCACCGCGTAAAGATGAAAGCATTGTTAGCAA
AGCCATGGAATATATGTTTGGTTGGTGATAGCTCGAGCACCACCACCACCACCACTGAGATCCGGCTGCT
AACAAAGCCCGAAAGGAAGCTGAGTTGGCTGCTGCCACCGCTGAGCAATAACTAGCATAACCCCTTGGGG
CCTCTAAACGGGTCTTGAGGGGTTTTTTGCTGAAAGGAGGAACTATATCCGGATTGGCGAATGGG
[124 nt withheld, positions 1606-1729]
C
[91 nt withheld, positions 1731-1821]
A
[49 nt withheld, positions 1823-1871]
CCTTTGACGTTGGAGTCCACGTTCTTT
[37 nt withheld, positions 1899-1935]
ACCCTATCTCGGTCTATTCTTTTGATTTATAAGGGATTTTGCCGATTTCGGCCTATTGGTTAAAAAATGA
GCTGATTTAACAAAAATTTAACGCGAATTTTAACAAAATATTAACGCTTACAATTTAGGTGGCACTTTTC
GGGGAAATGTGCGCGGAACCCCTATTTGTTTATTTTTCTAAATACATTCAAATATGTATCCGCTCATGAA
TTAATTCTTAGAAAAACTCATCGAGCATCAAATGAAACTGCAATTTATTCATATCAGGATTATCAATACC
ATATTTTTGAAAAAGCCGTTTCTGTAATGAAGGAGAAAACTCACCGAGGCAGTTCCATAGGATGGCAAGA
TCCTGGTATCGGTCTGCGATTCCGACTCGTCCAACATCAATACAACCTATTAATTTCCCCTCGTCAAAAA
TAAGGTTATCAAGTGAGAAATCACCATGAGTGACGACTGAATCCGGTGAGAATGGCAAAAGTTTATGCAT
TTCTTTCCAGACTTGTTCAACAGGCCAGCCATTACGCTCGTCATCAAAATCACTCGCATCAACCAAACCG
TTATTCATTCGTGATTGCGCCTGAGCGAGACGAAATACGCGATCGCTGTTAAAAGGACAATTACAAACAG
GAATCGAATGCAACCGGCGCAGGAACACTGCCAGCGCATCAACAATATTTTCACCTGAATCAGGATATTC
TTCTAATACCTGGAATGCTGTTTTCCCGGGGATCGCAGTGGTGAGTAACCATGCATCATCAGGAGTACGG
ATAAAATGCTTGATGGTCGGAAGAGGCATAAATTCCGTCAGCCAGTTTAGTCTGACCATCTCATCTGTAA
CATCATTGGCAACGCTACCTTTGCCATGTTTCAGAAACAACTCTGGCGCATCGGGCTTCCCATACAATCG
ATAGATTGTCGCACCTGATTGCCCGACATTATCGCGAGCCCATTTATACCCATATAAATCAGCATCCATG
TTGGAATTTAATCGCGGCCTAGAGCAAGACGTTTCCCGTTGAATATGGCTCATAACACCCCTTGTATTAC
TGTTTATGTAAGCAGACAGTTTTATTGTTCATGACCAAAATCCCTTAACGTGAGTTTTCGTTCCACTGAG
CGTCAGACCCCGTAGAAAAGATCAAAGGATCTTCTTGAGATCCTTTTTTTCTGCGCGTAATCTGCTGCTT
GCAAACAAAAAAACCACCGCTACCAGCGGTGGTTTGTTTGCCGGATCAAGAGCTACCAACTCTTTTTCCG
AAGGTAACTGGCTTCAGCAGAGCGCAGATACCAAATACTGTCCTTCTAGTGTAGCCGTAGTTAGGCCACC
ACTTCAAGAACTCTGTAGCACCGCCTACATACCTCGCTCTGCTAATCCTGTTACCAGTGGCTGCTGCCAG
TGGCGATAAGTCGTGTCTTACCGGGTTGGACTCAAGACGATAGTTACCGGATAAGGCGCAGCGGTCGGGC
TGAACGGGGGGTTCGTGCACACAGCCCAGCTTGGAGCGAACGACCTACACCGAACTGAGATACCTACAGC
GTGAGCTATGAGAAAGCGCCACGCTTCCCGAAGGGAGAAAGGCGGACAGGTATCCGGTAAGCGGCAGGGT
CGGAACAGGAGAGCGCACGAGGGAGCTTCCAGGGGGAAACGCCTGGTATCTTTATAGTCCTGTCGGGTTT
CGCCACCTCTGACTTGAGCGTCGATTTTTGTGATGCTCGTCAGGGGGGCGGAGCCTATGGAAAAACGCCA
GCAACGCGGCCTTTTTACGGTTCCTGGCCTTTTGCTGGCCTTTTGCTCACATGTTCTTTCCTGCGTTATC
CCCTGATTCTGTGGATAACCGTATTACCGCCTTTGAGTGAGCTGATACCGCTCGCCGCAGCCGAACGACC
GAGCGCAGCGAGTCAGTGAGCGAGGAAGCGGAAGAGCGCCTGATGCGGTATTTTCTCCTTACGCATCTGT
GCGGTATTTCACACCGCAATGGTGCACTCTCAGTACAATCTGCTCTGATGCCGCATAGTTAAGCCAGTAT
ACACTCCGCTATCGCTACGTGACTGGGTCATGGCTGCGCCCCGACACCCGCCAACACCCGCTGACGCGCC
CTGACGGGCTTGTCTGCTCCCGGCATCCGCTTACAGACAAGCTGTGACCGTCTCCGGGAGCTGCATGTGT
CAGAGGTTTTCACCGTCATCACCGAAACGCGCGAGGCAGCTGCGGTAAAGCTCATCAGCGTGGTCGTGAA
GCGATTCACAGATGTCTGCCTGTTCATCCGCGTCCAGCTCGTTGAGTTTCTCCAGAAGCGTTAATGTCTG
GCTTCTGATAAAGCGGGCCATGTTAAGGGCGGTTTTTTCCTGTTTGGTCACTGATGCCTCCGTGTAAGGG
GGATTTCTGTTCATGGGGGTAATGATACCGATGAAACGAGAGAGGATGCTCACGATACGGGTTACTGATG
ATGAACATGCCCGGTTACTGGAACGTTGTGAGGGTAAACAACTGGCGGTATGGATGCGGCGGGACCAGAG
AAAAATCACTCAGGGTCAATGCCAGCGCTTCGTTAATACAGATGTAGGTGTTCCACAGGGTAGCCAGCAG
CATCCTGCGATGCAGATCCGGAACATAATGGTGCAGGGCGCTGACTTCCGCGTTTCCAGACTTTACGAAA
CACGGAAACCGAAGACCATTCATGTTGTTGCTCAGGTCGCAGACGTTTTGCAGCAGCAGTCGCTTCACGT
TCGCTCGCGTATCGGTGATTCATTCTGCTAACCAGTAAGGCAACCCCGCCAGCCTAGCCGGGTCCTCAAC
GACAGGAGCACGATCATGCGCACCCGTGGGGCCGCCATGCCGGCGATAATGGCCTGCTTCTCGCCGAAAC
GTTTGGTGGCGGGACCAGTGACGAAGGCTTGAGCGAGGGCGTGCAAGATTCCGAATACCGCAAGCGACAG
GCCGATCATCGTCGCGCTCCAGCGAAAGCGGTCCTCGCCGAAAATGACCCAGAGCGCTGCCGGCACCTGT
CCTACGAGTTGCATGATAAAGAAGACAGTCATAAGTGCGGCGACGATAGTCATGCCCCGCGCCCACCGGA
AGGAGCTGACTGGGTTGAAGGCTCTCAAGGGCATCGGTCGAGATCCCGGTGCCTAATGAGTGAGCTAACT
TACATTAATTGCGTTGCGCTCACTGCCCGCTTTCCAGTCGGGAAACCTGTCGTGCCAGCTGCATTAATGA
ATCGGCCAACGCGCGGGGAGAGGCGGTTTGCGTATTGGGCGCCAGGGTGGTTTTTCTTTTCACCAGTGAG
ACGGGCAACAGCTGATTGCCCTTCACCGCCTGGCCCTGAGAGAGTTGCAGCAAGCGGTCCACGCTGGTTT
GCCCCAGCAGGCGAAAATCCTGTTTGATGGTGGTTAACGGCGGGATATAACATGAGCTGTCTTCGGTATC
GTCGTATCCCACTACCGAGATATCCGCACCAACGCGCAGCCCGGACTCGGTAATGGCGCGCATTGCGCCC
AGCGCCATCTGATCGTTGGCAACCAGCATCGCAGTGGGAACGATGCCCTCATTCAGCATTTGCATGGTTT
GTTGAAAACCGGACATGGCACTCCAGTCGCCTTCCCGTTCCGCTATCGGCTGAATTTGATTGCGAGTGAG
ATATTTATGCCAGCCAGCCAGACGCAGACGCGCCGAGACAGAACTTAATGGGCCCGCTAACAGCGCGATT
TGCTGGTGACCCAATGCGACCAGATGCTCCACGCCCAGTCGCGTACCGTCTTCATGGGAGAAAATAATAC
TGTTGATGGGTGTCTGGTCAGAGACATCAAGAAATAACGCCGGAACATTAGTGCAGGCAGCTTCCACAGC
AATGGCATCCTGGTCATCCAGCGGATAGTTAATGATCAGCCCACTGACGCGTTGCGCGAGAAGATTGTGC
ACCGCCGCTTTACAGGCTTCGACGCCGCTTCGTTCTACCATCGACACCACCACGCTGGCACCCAGTTGAT
CGGCGCGAGATTTAATCGCCGCGACAATTTGCGACGGCGCGTGCAGGGCCAGACTGGAGGTGGCAACGCC
AATCAGCAACGACTGTTTGCCCGCCAGTTGTTGTGCCACGCGGTTGGGAATGTAATTCAGCTCCGCCATC
GCCGCTTCCACTTTTTCCCGCGTTTTCGCAGAAACGTGGCTGGCCTGGTTCACCACGCGGGAAACGGTCT
GATAAGAGACACCGGCATACTCTGCGACATCGTATAACGTTACTGGTTTCACATTCACCACCCTGAATTG
ACTCTCTTCCGGGCGCTATCATGCCATACCGCGAAAGGTTTTGCGCCATTCGATGGTGTCCGGGATCTCG
ACGCTCTCCCTTATGCGACTCCTGCATTAGGAAGCAGCCCAGTAGTAGGTTGAGGCCGTTGAGCACCGCC
GCCGCAAGGAATGGTGCATGCAAGGAGATGGCGCCCAACAGTCCCCCGGCCACGGGGCCTGCCACCATAC
CCACGCCGAAACAAGCGCTCATGAGCCCGAAGTGGCGAGCCCGATCTTCCCCATCGGTGATGTCGGCGAT
ATAGGCGCCAGCAACCGCACCTGTGGCGCCGGTGATGCCGGCCACGATGCGTCCGGCGTAGAGGATCGAG
ATCTCGATCCCGCGAAAT
